Addgene plasmid #224530: p3E-V5-mClover3-pA (JDW 1318)
Purpose: A Gateway compatible 3' entry clone containing a V5 tagged mClover3 followed by a polyA
Depositing lab: Joshua Wythe. Depositing organization: University of Virginia. Publication: Multisite Assembly of Gateway Induced Clones (MAGIC): a flexible cloning toolbox with diverse applications in vertebrate model systems. Gillespie W, Zhang Y, Ruiz OE, Cerda J, Ortiz-Guzman J, Turner WD, Largoza G, Sherman M, Mosser LE, Fujimoto E, Chien CB, Kwan KM, Arenkiel BR, Devine WP, Wythe JD. bioRxiv [Preprint]. 2024 Jul 13:2024.07.13.603267. doi: 10.1101/2024.07.13.603267. PubMed 39026881.
Backbone
  Vector backbone: pDONR P2R P3
  Vector type: Gateway cloning
Growth in bacteria
  Bacterial resistance: Kanamycin, 50 μg/mL
  Growth temperature: 37°C
  Growth strain: DH5alpha
  Copy number: High Copy
Gene/Insert
  Gene/Insert name: V5-mClover3-pA
  Species: Synthetic
  Cloning method: Gateway Cloning
Terms and licenses: Academic/Nonprofit Terms; Industry Terms: Not Available to Industry
Depositor comments: Please visit https://doi.org/10.1101/2024.07.13.603267 for bioRxiv preprint.
How to cite: p3E-V5-mClover3-pA (JDW 1318) was a gift from Joshua Wythe (Addgene plasmid # 224530 ; http://n2t.net/addgene:224530 ; RRID:Addgene_224530)
