[The description below was written by a language model from this plasmid's Addgene catalogue record and pLannotate feature annotations shown in this document.]
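Description:
p3E-V5-mClover3-pA (JDW 1318) is a 3.7 kb Gateway 3' entry clone built in the pDONR P2R-P3 backbone, made as part of a multisite Gateway cloning toolbox aimed at vertebrate model systems. It is a bacterial shuttle and cloning plasmid rather than an expression vector in its own right. It replicates at high copy in E. coli from a ColE1/pUC-type origin and is selected with kanamycin through an aminoglycoside phosphotransferase (KanR) gene. The rrnB T1 and T2 terminators upstream of the recombination cassette are standard pDONR elements that insulate the insert from read-through transcription. The short lacI, lacZα, MCS and T7 promoter fragments in the annotation appear to be backbone or subcloning remnants.

The synthetic payload is a V5 epitope tag followed by the coding sequence of mClover3, a bright monomeric green/yellow fluorescent protein derived from Aequorea victoria GFP, and then an SV40 polyadenylation signal. The table annotates the SV40 signal on the opposite strand. No promoter drives the cassette, as expected for a 3' element. The insert is flanked by an attR2 site on one side and, on the other, by a site that the automated annotation labels as overlapping attB3 and attL1-fragment matches. This most likely corresponds to the attL3 site expected in a P2R-P3 entry clone.

In a multisite LR reaction, this clone is combined with a 5' entry clone carrying a promoter, a middle entry clone carrying a gene of interest, and a destination vector. The V5-mClover3-pA module is then placed downstream of the middle element. This position suits C-terminal V5/mClover3 fusions for fluorescence imaging and antibody detection, although the record does not state the reading frame across the att junction.
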