Features (pLannotate 1.2.2; 15 found; start..end, strand, type, name):
    121..213     +  CDS            lacI (fragment): lac repressor; lacI; The lac repressor binds to the lac operator to inhibit transcription in E. coli. This inhibition can be relieved by adding lactose or isopropyl-β-D-thiogalactopyranoside (IPTG).
    268..295     -  terminator     rrnB T2 terminator: transcription terminator T2 from the E. coli rrnB gene
    427..470     +  terminator     rrnB T1 terminator: Escherichia coli rrnB; transcription terminator T1 from the E. coli rrnB gene
    517..553     -  CDS            lacZα (fragment): LacZα fragment of β-galactosidase; lacZ fragment
    624..747     -  protein_bind   attR2: mutant version of attR; recombination site for the Gateway® LR reaction LR Clonase™
    770..811     +  CDS            V5 tag: epitope tag from simian virus 5
    827..1543    +  CDS            mClover3: mClover3 is a basic (constitutively fluorescent) green/yellow fluorescent protein published in 2016, derived from Aequorea victoria. It is reported to be a rapidly-maturing monomer with high acid sensitivity.
   1571..1592    +  misc_feature   MCS (fragment): multiple cloning site
   1598..1615    -  promoter       T7 promoter (fragment): promoter for bacteriophage T7 RNA polymerase
   1620..1754    -  polyA_signal   SV40 poly(A) signal: SV40 polyadenylation signal
   1817..1837    -  protein_bind   attB3: mutant version of attB; core recombination site for the Gateway® BP reaction BP Clonase™
   1828..1913    -  protein_bind   attL1 (fragment): mutant version of attL; recombination site for the Gateway® LR reaction LR Clonase™
   1950..1968    -  promoter       T7 promoter: promoter for bacteriophage T7 RNA polymerase
   2102..2911    +  CDS            KanR: aminoglycoside phosphotransferase; aph(3')-Ia; confers resistance to kanamycin in bacteria or G418 (Geneticin®) in eukaryotes
   3058..3646    +  rep_origin     ori: high-copy-number ColE1/pMB1/pBR322/pUC origin of replication
>Addgene plasmid #224530 | p3E-V5-mClover3-pA (JDW 1318) | addgene full sequence | sequence record 446896 | Addgene NGS Result
CTTTCCTGCGTTATCCCCTGATTCTGTGGATAACCGTATTACCGCCTTTGAGTGAGCTGATACCGCTCGC
CGCAGCCGAACGACCGAGCGCAGCGAGTCAGTGAGCGAGGAAGCGGAAGAGCGCCCAATACGCAAACCGC
CTCTCCCCGCGCGTTGGCCGATTCATTAATGCAGCTGGCACGACAGGTTTCCCGACTGGAAAGCGGGCAG
TGAGCGCAACGCAATTAATACGCGTACCGCTAGCCAGGAAGAGTTTGTAGAAACGCAAAAAGGCCATCCG
TCAGGATGGCCTTCTGCTTAGTTTGATGCCTGGCAGTTTATGGCGGGCGTCCTGCCCGCCACCCTCCGGG
CCGTTGCTTCACAACGTTCAAATCCGCTCCCGGCGGATTTGTCCTACTCAGGAGAGCGTTCACCGACAAA
CAACAGATAAAACGAAAGGCCCAGTCTTCCGACTGAGCCTTTCGTTTTATTTGATGCCTGGCAGTTCCCT
ACTCTCGCGTTAACGCTAGCATGGATGTTTTCCCAGTCACGACGTTGTAAAACGACGGCCAGTCTTAAGC
TCGGGCCCTGCAGCTCTAGAGCTCGAATTCTACAGGTCACTAATACCATCTAAGTAGTTGGTTCATAGTG
ACTGCATATGTTGTGTTTTACAGTATTATGTAGTCTGTTTTTTATGCAAAATCTAATTTAATATATTGAT
ATTTATATCATTTTACGTTTCTCGTTCAACTTTCTTGTACAAAGTGGCGGATCCACTAGTGCCACCATGG
GTAAGCCTATCCCTAACCCTCTCCTCGGTCTCGATTCTACGGGTGGTGCTGGTGGTATGGTGAGCAAGGG
CGAGGAGCTGTTCACCGGGGTGGTGCCCATCCTGGTCGAGCTGGACGGCGACGTAAACGGCCACAAGTTC
AGCGTCCGCGGCGAGGGCGAGGGCGATGCCACCAACGGCAAGCTGACCCTGAAGTTCATCTGCACCACCG
GCAAGCTGCCCGTGCCCTGGCCCACCCTCGTGACCACCTTCGGCTACGGCGTGGCCTGCTTCAGCCGCTA
CCCCGACCACATGAAGCAGCACGACTTCTTCAAGTCCGCCATGCCCGAAGGCTACGTCCAGGAGCGCACC
ATCTCTTTCAAGGACGACGGTACCTACAAGACCCGCGCCGAGGTGAAGTTCGAGGGCGACACCCTGGTGA
ACCGCATCGAGCTGAAGGGCATCGACTTCAAGGAGGACGGCAACATCCTGGGGCACAAGCTGGAGTACAA
CTTCAACAGCCACTACGTCTATATCACGGCCGACAAGCAGAAGAACTGCATCAAGGCTAACTTCAAGATC
CGCCACAACGTTGAGGACGGCAGCGTGCAGCTCGCCGACCACTACCAGCAGAACACCCCCATCGGCGACG
GCCCCGTGCTGCTGCCCGACAACCACTACCTGAGCCATCAGTCCAAGCTGAGCAAAGACCCCAACGAGAA
GCGCGATCACATGGTCCTGCTGGAGTTCGTGACCGCCGCCGGGATTACACATGGCATGGACGAGCTGTAC
AAGTAGTAGTAGGGCGCGCCACGCGTGATATCAAGCTTCGAATTCTGCAGTCTAGAACTATAGTGAGTCG
TATTACGTAGATCCAGACATGATAAGATACATTGATGAGTTTGGACAAACCACAACTAGAATGCAGTGAA
AAAAATGCTTTATTTGTGAAATTTGTGATGCTATTGCTTTATTTGTAACCATTATAAGCTGCAATAAACA
AGTTAACAACAACAATTGCATTCATTTTATGTTTCAGGTTCAGGGGGAGGTGTGGGAGGTTTTTTACAAC
TTTATTATACAAAGTTGGCATTATAAAAAAGCATTGCTTATCAATTTGTTGCAACGAACAGGTCACTATC
AGTCAAAATAAAATCATTATTTGGAGCTCCATGGTAGCGTTAACGCGGCCGCGATATCCCCTATAGTGAG
TCGTATTACATGGTCATAGCTGTTTCCTGGCAGCTCTGGCCCGTGTCTCAAAATCTCTGATGTTACATTG
CACAAGATAAAAATATATCATCATGAACAATAAAACTGTCTGCTTACATAAACAGTAATACAAGGGGTGT
TATGAGCCATATTCAACGGGAAACGTCGAGGCCGCGATTAAATTCCAACATGGATGCTGATTTATATGGG
TATAAATGGGCTCGCGATAATGTCGGGCAATCAGGTGCGACAATCTATCGCTTGTATGGGAAGCCCGATG
CGCCAGAGTTGTTTCTGAAACATGGCAAAGGTAGCGTTGCCAATGATGTTACAGATGAGATGGTCAGACT
AAACTGGCTGACGGAATTTATGCCTCTTCCGACCATCAAGCATTTTATCCGTACTCCTGATGATGCATGG
TTACTCACCACTGCGATCCCCGGAAAAACAGCATTCCAGGTATTAGAAGAATATCCTGATTCAGGTGAAA
ATATTGTTGATGCGCTGGCAGTGTTCCTGCGCCGGTTGCATTCGATTCCTGTTTGTAATTGTCCTTTTAA
CAGCGATCGCGTATTTCGTCTCGCTCAGGCGCAATCACGAATGAATAACGGTTTGGTTGATGCGAGTGAT
TTTGATGACGAGCGTAATGGCTGGCCTGTTGAACAAGTCTGGAAAGAAATGCATAAACTTTTGCCATTCT
CACCGGATTCAGTCGTCACTCATGGTGATTTCTCACTTGATAACCTTATTTTTGACGAGGGGAAATTAAT
AGGTTGTATTGATGTTGGACGAGTCGGAATCGCAGACCGATACCAGGATCTTGCCATCCTATGGAACTGC
CTCGGTGAGTTTTCTCCTTCATTACAGAAACGGCTTTTTCAAAAATATGGTATTGATAATCCTGATATGA
ATAAATTGCAGTTTCATTTGATGCTCGATGAGTTTTTCTAATCAGAATTGGTTAATTGGTTGTAACACTG
GCAGAGCATTACGCTGACTTGACGGGACGGCGCAAGCTCATGACCAAAATCCCTTAACGTGAGTTACGCG
TCGTTCCACTGAGCGTCAGACCCCGTAGAAAAGATCAAAGGATCTTCTTGAGATCCTTTTTTTCTGCGCG
TAATCTGCTGCTTGCAAACAAAAAAACCACCGCTACCAGCGGTGGTTTGTTTGCCGGATCAAGAGCTACC
AACTCTTTTTCCGAAGGTAACTGGCTTCAGCAGAGCGCAGATACCAAATACTGTTCTTCTAGTGTAGCCG
TAGTTAGGCCACCACTTCAAGAACTCTGTAGCACCGCCTACATACCTCGCTCTGCTAATCCTGTTACCAG
TGGCTGCTGCCAGTGGCGATAAGTCGTGTCTTACCGGGTTGGACTCAAGACGATAGTTACCGGATAAGGC
GCAGCGGTCGGGCTGAACGGGGGGTTCGTGCACACAGCCCAGCTTGGAGCGAACGACCTACACCGAACTG
AGATACCTACAGCGTGAGCTATGAGAAAGCGCCACGCTTCCCGAAGGGAGAAAGGCGGACAGGTATCCGG
TAAGCGGCAGGGTCGGAACAGGAGAGCGCACGAGGGAGCTTCCAGGGGGAAACGCCTGGTATCTTTATAG
TCCTGTCGGGTTTCGCCACCTCTGACTTGAGCGTCGATTTTTGTGATGCTCGTCAGGGGGGCGGAGCCTA
TGGAAAAACGCCAGCAACGCGGCCTTTTTACGGTTCCTGGCCTTTTGCTGGCCTTTTGCTCACATGTT
